Addgene plasmid #39533: pEGFP-Akt-AH
Depositing lab: Julian Downward. Depositing organization: Cancer Research UK. Publication: Akt/PKB localisation and 3' phosphoinositide generation at sites of epithelial cell-matrix and cell-cell interaction. Watton SJ, Downward J. Curr Biol. 1999 Apr 22;9(8):433-6. 10.1016/S0960-9822(99)80192-4 PubMed 10226029.
Backbone
  Vector backbone: pEGFP-C1
  Backbone manufacturer: Clontech
  Backbone size w/o insert (bp): 4700
  Vector type: Mammalian Expression
Growth in bacteria
  Bacterial resistance: Kanamycin, 50 μg/mL
  Growth temperature: 37°C
  Growth strain: DH5alpha
  Copy number: Unknown
Gene/Insert
  Gene/Insert name: Akt (PH domain only)
  Species: M. musculus (mouse)
  Insert size (bp): 500
  Mutation: PH domain only
  Entrez Gene: Akt1 (a.k.a. Akt, LTR-akt, PKB, PKB/Akt, PKBalpha, Rac)
  Tag / fusion protein: 6G linker (N terminal on insert); EGFP (N terminal on backbone)
  Cloning method: Restriction Enzyme; 5′ cloning site SalI (not destroyed); 3′ cloning site BamHI (not destroyed)
  Sequencing primers: 5′ EGFP-C
Terms and licenses: Academic/Nonprofit Terms; Industry Terms: Not Available to Industry
How to cite: pEGFP-Akt-AH was a gift from Julian Downward (Addgene plasmid # 39533 ; http://n2t.net/addgene:39533 ; RRID:Addgene_39533)
