[The description below was written by a language model from this plasmid's Addgene catalogue record.]
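Description:
pEGFP-Akt-AH is a mammalian expression plasmid built on the Clontech pEGFP-C1 backbone (about 4.7 kb without insert), a vector designed for fusing a protein of interest to the C-terminus of enhanced green fluorescent protein. It is propagated in standard E. coli cloning strains under kanamycin selection. The record does not give a feature table, so the promoter, polyadenylation signal and origins are not itemised. pEGFP-C1 vectors generally drive the fusion from the CMV immediate-early promoter and carry a kanamycin/neomycin resistance cassette that also permits G418 selection in mammalian cells, but these elements are not confirmed in the fields provided.

The insert is an approximately 500 bp fragment of mouse Akt1 (also known as PKB or PKBalpha) encoding only the pleckstrin homology (PH) domain, with the kinase and regulatory regions omitted. It was cloned between the SalI and BamHI sites, both of which are retained. The encoded protein has EGFP at the N-terminus, followed by a six-glycine flexible linker and then the Akt PH domain; the linker is intended to let the two modules fold and function independently.

Because the Akt PH domain binds 3'-phosphorylated phosphoinositides produced by PI 3-kinase, this fluorescent fusion acts as a live-cell reporter that moves from the cytosol to membranes where those lipids accumulate. The associated publication concerns Akt/PKB localisation and 3' phosphoinositide generation at sites of epithelial cell-matrix and cell-cell contact, consistent with its use as an imaging probe for the location and timing of PI 3-kinase signalling in transfected mammalian cells.
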