>Addgene plasmid #39533 | pEGFP-Akt-AH | addgene partial sequence | sequence record 51094 | EGFP-C 5'-CATGGTCCTGCTGGAGTTCGTG-3'
GAGAGCTGTCAGGGTGGAGGTGGAGGAGGCGTCGACATGTACCCATACGATGTTCCAGATTACGCTTCTA
GAATGAACGACGTAGCCATTGTGAAGGAGGGCTGGCTGCACAAACGAGGGGAATATATTAAAACCTGGCG
GCCACGCTACTTCCTCCTCAAGAACGATGGCACCTTTATTGGCTACAAGGAACGGCCTCAGGATGTGGAT
CAGCGAGAGTCCCCACTCAACAACTTCTCAGTGGCACAATGCCAGCTGATGAAGACAGAGCGGCCAAGGC
CCAACACCTTTATCATCCGCTGCCTGCAGTGGACCACAGTCATTGAGCGCACCTTCCATGTGGAAACGCC
TGAGGAGCGGGAAGAATGGGCCACCGCCATTCAGACTGTGGCCGATGGACTCAAGAGGCAGGAAGAAGAG
ACGATGGACTTCCGATCAGGCTCACCCAGTGACAACTCAGGGGCTGAAGAGATGGAGGTGTCCCTGGCCA
AGCCCAAGCACCGTGTGACCATGTGAGGATCCACCGGATCTAGATAACTGATCATAATCAGCCATACCAC
ATTTGTAGAGGTTTTACTTGCTTTAAAAAACCTCCCACACCTCCCCCTGAACCTGAAACATAAAATGAAT
GCAATTGTTGTTGTTAACTTGTTTATTGCAGCTTATAATGGTTACAAATAAAGCAATAGCATCACAAATT
TCACAAATAAAGCATTTTTTTCACTGCATTCTAGTTGTGGTTTGTCCAAACTCATCAATGTATCTTAACG
CGTAAATTGTAAGCGTTAATATTTTGTTAAAATTCGCGTTAAATTTTTGTTAAATCAGCTCATTTTTTAA
CCAATAGGCCGAAATCGGCAAAATCCCTTATAAATCAAAAGAATAGACCGAGATAGGG
